>Addgene plasmid #86463 | pET28a(+)/FbGH30 | addgene full sequence | sequence record 174178 | Addgene NGS Result
TCAAAGGATCTTCTTGAGATCCTTTTTTTCTGCGCGTAATCTGCTGCTTGCAAACAAAAAAACCACCGCT
ACCAGCGGTGGTTTGTTTGCCGGATCAAGAGCTACCAACTCTTTTTCCGAAGGTAACTGGCTTCAGCAGA
GCGCAGATACCAAATACTGTCCTTCTAGTGTAGCCGTAGTTAGGCCACCACTTCAAGAACTCTGTAGCAC
CGCCTACATACCTCGCTCTGCTAATCCTGTTACCAGTGGCTGCTGCCAGTGGCGATAAGTCGTGTCTTAC
CGGGTTGGACTCAAGACGATAGTTACCGGATAAGGCGCAGCGGTCGGGCTGAACGGGGGGTTCGTGCACA
CAGCCCAGCTTGGAGCGAACGACCTACACCGAACTGAGATACCTACAGCGTGAGCTATGAGAAAGCGCCA
CGCTTCCCGAAGGGAGAAAGGCGGACAGGTATCCGGTAAGCGGCAGGGTCGGAACAGGAGAGCGCACGAG
GGAGCTTCCAGGGGGAAACGCCTGGTATCTTTATAGTCCTGTCGGGTTTCGCCACCTCTGACTTGAGCGT
CGATTTTTGTGATGCTCGTCAGGGGGGCGGAGCCTATGGAAAAACGCCAGCAACGCGGCCTTTTTACGGT
TCCTGGCCTTTTGCTGGCCTTTTGCTCACATGTTCTTTCCTGCGTTATCCCCTGATTCTGTGGATAACCG
TATTACCGCCTTTGAGTGAGCTGATACCGCTCGCCGCAGCCGAACGACCGAGCGCAGCGAGTCAGTGAGC
GAGGAAGCGGAAGAGCGCCTGATGCGGTATTTTCTCCTTACGCATCTGTGCGGTATTTCACACCGCAATG
GTGCACTCTCAGTACAATCTGCTCTGATGCCGCATAGTTAAGCCAGTATACACTCCGCTATCGCTACGTG
ACTGGGTCATGGCTGCGCCCCGACACCCGCCAACACCCGCTGACGCGCCCTGACGGGCTTGTCTGCTCCC
GGCATCCGCTTACAGACAAGCTGTGACCGTCTCCGGGAGCTGCATGTGTCAGAGGTTTTCACCGTCATCA
CCGAAACGCGCGAGGCAGCTGCGGTAAAGCTCATCAGCGTGGTCGTGAAGCGATTCACAGATGTCTGCCT
GTTCATCCGCGTCCAGCTCGTTGAGTTTCTCCAGAAGCGTTAATGTCTGGCTTCTGATAAAGCGGGCCAT
GTTAAGGGCGGTTTTTTCCTGTTTGGTCACTGATGCCTCCGTGTAAGGGGGATTTCTGTTCATGGGGGTA
ATGATACCGATGAAACGAGAGAGGATGCTCACGATACGGGTTACTGATGATGAACATGCCCGGTTACTGG
AACGTTGTGAGGGTAAACAACTGGCGGTATGGATGCGGCGGGACCAGAGAAAAATCACTCAGGGTCAATG
CCAGCGCTTCGTTAATACAGATGTAGGTGTTCCACAGGGTAGCCAGCAGCATCCTGCGATGCAGATCCGG
AACATAATGGTGCAGGGCGCTGACTTCCGCGTTTCCAGACTTTACGAAACACGGAAACCGAAGACCATTC
ATGTTGTTGCTCAGGTCGCAGACGTTTTGCAGCAGCAGTCGCTTCACGTTCGCTCGCGTATCGGTGATTC
ATTCTGCTAACCAGTAAGGCAACCCCGCCAGCCTAGCCGGGTCCTCAACGACAGGAGCACGATCATGCGC
ACCCGTGGGGCCGCCATGCCGGCGATAATGGCCTGCTTCTCGCCGAAACGTTTGGTGGCGGGACCAGTGA
CGAAGGCTTGAGCGAGGGCGTGCAAGATTCCGAATACCGCAAGCGACAGGCCGATCATCGTCGCGCTCCA
GCGAAAGCGGTCCTCGCCGAAAATGACCCAGAGCGCTGCCGGCACCTGTCCTACGAGTTGCATGATAAAG
AAGACAGTCATAAGTGCGGCGACGATAGTCATGCCCCGCGCCCACCGGAAGGAGCTGACTGGGTTGAAGG
CTCTCAAGGGCATCGGTCGAGATCCCGGTGCCTAATGAGTGAGCTAACTTACATTAATTGCGTTGCGCTC
ACTGCCCGCTTTCCAGTCGGGAAACCTGTCGTGCCAGCTGCATTAATGAATCGGCCAACGCGCGGGGAGA
GGCGGTTTGCGTATTGGGCGCCAGGGTGGTTTTTCTTTTCACCAGTGAGACGGGCAACAGCTGATTGCCC
TTCACCGCCTGGCCCTGAGAGAGTTGCAGCAAGCGGTCCACGCTGGTTTGCCCCAGCAGGCGAAAATCCT
GTTTGATGGTGGTTAACGGCGGGATATAACATGAGCTGTCTTCGGTATCGTCGTATCCCACTACCGAGAT
ATCCGCACCAACGCGCAGCCCGGACTCGGTAATGGCGCGCATTGCGCCCAGCGCCATCTGATCGTTGGCA
ACCAGCATCGCAGTGGGAACGATGCCCTCATTCAGCATTTGCATGGTTTGTTGAAAACCGGACATGGCAC
TCCAGTCGCCTTCCCGTTCCGCTATCGGCTGAATTTGATTGCGAGTGAGATATTTATGCCAGCCAGCCAG
ACGCAGACGCGCCGAGACAGAACTTAATGGGCCCGCTAACAGCGCGATTTGCTGGTGACCCAATGCGACC
AGATGCTCCACGCCCAGTCGCGTACCGTCTTCATGGGAGAAAATAATACTGTTGATGGGTGTCTGGTCAG
AGACATCAAGAAATAACGCCGGAACATTAGTGCAGGCAGCTTCCACAGCAATGGCATCCTGGTCATCCAG
CGGATAGTTAATGATCAGCCCACTGACGCGTTGCGCGAGAAGATTGTGCACCGCCGCTTTACAGGCTTCG
ACGCCGCTTCGTTCTACCATCGACACCACCACGCTGGCACCCAGTTGATCGGCGCGAGATTTAATCGCCG
CGACAATTTGCGACGGCGCGTGCAGGGCCAGACTGGAGGTGGCAACGCCAATCAGCAACGACTGTTTGCC
CGCCAGTTGTTGTGCCACGCGGTTGGGAATGTAATTCAGCTCCGCCATCGCCGCTTCCACTTTTTCCCGC
GTTTTCGCAGAAACGTGGCTGGCCTGGTTCACCACGCGGGAAACGGTCTGATAAGAGACACCGGCATACT
CTGCGACATCGTATAACGTTACTGGTTTCACATTCACCACCCTGAATTGACTCTCTTCCGGGCGCTATCA
TGCCATACCGCGAAAGGTTTTGCGCCATTCGATGGTGTCCGGGATCTCGACGCTCTCCCTTATGCGACTC
CTGCATTAGGAAGCAGCCCAGTAGTAGGTTGAGGCCGTTGAGCACCGCCGCCGCAAGGAATGGTGCATGC
AAGGAGATGGCGCCCAACAGTCCCCCGGCCACGGGGCCTGCCACCATACCCACGCCGAAACAAGCGCTCA
TGAGCCCGAAGTGGCGAGCCCGATCTTCCCCATCGGTGATGTCGGCGATATAGGCGCCAGCAACCGCACC
TGTGGCGCCGGTGATGCCGGCCACGATGCGTCCGGCGTAGAGGATCGAGATCTCGATCCCGCGAAATTAA
TACGACTCACTATAGGGGAATTGTGAGCGGATAACAATTCCCCTCTAGAAATAATTTTGTTTAACTTTAA
GAAGGAGATATACCATGGGCAGCAGCCATCATCATCATCATCACAGCAGCGGCCTGGTGCCGCGCGGCAG
CCATATGGCTAGCCTCACAGCATGTACATCTAAAGAACCTTTGCAAGTAACCGTTTATGAAACGTCTGCG
AATGGTAACAAGTTAACCGAAGTATCAGAATTTAGTACTTCTGAAAACCCTTCGAAAATTCAACTGAGTC
CGGAACAAATATTCCAAACCATCACTGGTTTTGGGGGCTCATTTACGGAATCTTCTGCGTACTTACTAAA
TCGTTTGAGTAAAAAAAATAGAACTAAAATTATCGACGCTTACTTTAGTGAAAAAGGTGCCAACTATTCA
TTGACCCGTACACATATTAGTTCTTGTGATTTTTCATTAAATAACTATACCTATGCGCCTATAGCGGATG
ATTTTGAGCTAAAACATTTCAGCATCATAGAAGATATGGACGATTTAATCCCTATGATAAAAGACGCAAT
GGCCGTCTCTGAAGATGGATTTAAAATCATAGCTTCTCCATGGACCGCACCGCCTTGGATGAAAGATAAT
AAAGAATATGTTGGTGGTAAATTACTACCAGAATACTACGATACCTTTGCCTTATTTTTTTCTAAATACA
TAGATTATTATAAAGCTGAAGGCATTGATATTTGGGGTTTAACCCCCGTCAATGAGCCTCATGGAAATGG
CAATAACTGGGAGAGTATGCATTTCTCTCCAGAAGAGGAAACCGATTTTGTTCAAAACCATTTAGGACCA
AAACTGGAAGCGGACGGAAAAGGAGCAATCAATATTTTAGGCTATGATCAAAACAGAGCTGGATTAAAAG
AATGGGTCGATGTGATGTTTGAAAATGAAGCAGCTTCCAAGTATTATGCAGGAACCGCCATTCATTGGTA
TGAAAGTACTTATGATTTTTTCCCTAAAGCATTACAATATGCTCATGACAAAGCACCTAACAAATACTTA
ATAGAAACCGAAGGCTGTGTAGATTCTGAAATTCCAAAATGGCAAGATGACAAATGGTATTGGTCTAAAG
AGGCAACGGATTGGGGATTTGATTGGCGAGAGCAAGAAAAAAAATATTTACATCCAAAATACGCCCCTGT
CAACAGATATGCCAGAGATATTATTGGTTGCTTAAATAACTGGGTTGACGGTTGGGTCGATTGGAATATG
GTATTGGACAGACAGGGTGGTCCAAACTGGTTTAAAAACTGGTGTGTTGCTCCTGTGATTGTAGATTCCG
ATAACGATGAAGTCTATTTTACGCCTTTGTATTATACGATGGCACATTTTAGTAAATACATACGACCCGG
CGCCAAAGTGATTGGTCTGGATCATTCGGATACCGACCTACAAGTCACCGCTGCACAAAACCCTGATGGA
ACCATTGCAGTTGTGGTATTCAATGAAGGAACAACATTAAAAACCTTTGAACTTTCTTTAGGAGAATCTT
CAACAATAATAGCCATACAACCACAAGCCATACAAACGATTGTATTACCAAACTAACTCGAGCACCACCA
CCACCACCACTGAGATCCGGCTGCTAACAAAGCCCGAAAGGAAGCTGAGTTGGCTGCTGCCACCGCTGAG
CAATAACTAGCATAACCCCTTGGGGCCTCTAAACGGGTCTTGAGGGGTTTTTTGCTGAAAGGAGGAACTA
TATCCGGATTGGCGAATGGG
[124 nt withheld, positions 5271-5394]
C
[91 nt withheld, positions 5396-5486]
A
[49 nt withheld, positions 5488-5536]
CCTTTGACGTTGGAGTCCACGTTCTTT
[37 nt withheld, positions 5564-5600]
ACCCTATCTCGGTCTATTCTTTTGATTTATAAGGGATTTTGCCGATTTCGGCCTATTGGTTAAAAAATGA
GCTGATTTAACAAAAATTTAACGCGAATTTTAACAAAATATTAACGCTTACAATTTAGGTGGCACTTTTC
GGGGAAATGTGCGCGGAACCCCTATTTGTTTATTTTTCTAAATACATTCAAATATGTATCCGCTCATGAA
TTAATTCTTAGAAAAACTCATCGAGCATCAAATGAAACTGCAATTTATTCATATCAGGATTATCAATACC
ATATTTTTGAAAAAGCCGTTTCTGTAATGAAGGAGAAAACTCACCGAGGCAGTTCCATAGGATGGCAAGA
TCCTGGTATCGGTCTGCGATTCCGACTCGTCCAACATCAATACAACCTATTAATTTCCCCTCGTCAAAAA
TAAGGTTATCAAGTGAGAAATCACCATGAGTGACGACTGAATCCGGTGAGAATGGCAAAAGTTTATGCAT
TTCTTTCCAGACTTGTTCAACAGGCCAGCCATTACGCTCGTCATCAAAATCACTCGCATCAACCAAACCG
TTATTCATTCGTGATTGCGCCTGAGCGAGACGAAATACGCGATCGCTGTTAAAAGGACAATTACAAACAG
GAATCGAATGCAACCGGCGCAGGAACACTGCCAGCGCATCAACAATATTTTCACCTGAATCAGGATATTC
TTCTAATACCTGGAATGCTGTTTTCCCGGGGATCGCAGTGGTGAGTAACCATGCATCATCAGGAGTACGG
ATAAAATGCTTGATGGTCGGAAGAGGCATAAATTCCGTCAGCCAGTTTAGTCTGACCATCTCATCTGTAA
CATCATTGGCAACGCTACCTTTGCCATGTTTCAGAAACAACTCTGGCGCATCGGGCTTCCCATACAATCG
ATAGATTGTCGCACCTGATTGCCCGACATTATCGCGAGCCCATTTATACCCATATAAATCAGCATCCATG
TTGGAATTTAATCGCGGCCTAGAGCAAGACGTTTCCCGTTGAATATGGCTCATAACACCCCTTGTATTAC
TGTTTATGTAAGCAGACAGTTTTATTGTTCATGACCAAAATCCCTTAACGTGAGTTTTCGTTCCACTGAG
CGTCAGACCCCGTAGAAAAGA
Features (pLannotate 1.2.2; 20 found; start..end, strand, type, name):
     14..602     +  rep_origin     ori: high-copy-number ColE1/pMB1/pBR322/pUC origin of replication
    788..927     -  misc_feature   bom: basis of mobility region from pBR322
   1029..1220    -  CDS            rop: Rop protein, which maintains plasmids at low copy number; rop
   1237..1617    +  CDS            YPB1_ECOLX: Protein predicted: Swiss-Prot protein existence level 4. From Escherichia coli.
   1689..1980    -  CDS            TcR (fragment): tetracycline efflux protein; tet; confers resistance to tetracycline
   1995..2016    -  protein_bind   CAP binding site: CAP binding activates transcription in the presence of cAMP. E. coli catabolite activator protein
   2029..3111    -  CDS            lacI: lac repressor; lacI; The lac repressor binds to the lac operator to inhibit transcription in E. coli. This inhibition can be relieved by adding lactose or isopropyl-β-D-thiogalactopyranoside (IPTG).
   3112..3189    -  promoter       lacI promoter: lacI
   3197..3476    -  CDS            TcR (fragment): tetracycline efflux protein; tet; confers resistance to tetracycline
   3498..3516    +  promoter       T7 promoter: promoter for bacteriophage T7 RNA polymerase
   3517..3541    +  protein_bind   lac operator: The lac repressor binds to the lac operator to inhibit transcription in E. coli. This inhibition can be relieved by adding lactose or isopropyl-β-D-thiogalactopyranoside (IPTG). lac repressor encoded by lacI
   3556..3578    +  RBS            RBS: efficient ribosome binding site from bacteriophage T7 gene 10 (Olins and Rangwala, 1989)
   3597..3613    +  CDS            capTEV™ (fragment): composite tag for in vivo biotinylation, TEV protease cleavage, and 6xHis tagging
   3624..3641    +  CDS            thrombin site: thrombin recognition and cleavage site
   5103..5120    +  CDS            9xHis (fragment): 9xHis affinity tag
   5130..5179    +  CDS            SET1 (fragment): solubility-enhancement tag derived from T7 phage gene 10B
   5187..5234    +  terminator     T7 terminator: transcription terminator for bacteriophage T7 RNA polymerase
   5271..5699    +  rep_origin     f1 ori (sequence partly withheld): f1 bacteriophage origin of replication; arrow indicates direction of (+) strand synthesis
   5752..5809    +  promoter       AmpR promoter (fragment): bla
   5818..6633    -  CDS            KanR: aminoglycoside phosphotransferase; aph(3')-Ia; confers resistance to kanamycin in bacteria or G418 (Geneticin®) in eukaryotes
