[The description below was written by a language model from this plasmid's Addgene catalogue record and pLannotate feature annotations shown in this document.]
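Description:
pET28a(+)/FbGH30 is a bacterial expression plasmid built on the pET28a(+) backbone for producing FbGH30, a beta-1,6-exo-laminarinase from the marine bacterium recorded as Formosa B, in E. coli. The plasmid replicates from a ColE1/pBR322-type origin accompanied by the bom mobility region and the rop gene, which moderates copy number. It also carries an f1 phage origin, and it is selected with kanamycin through an aminoglycoside phosphotransferase (KanR) gene. The short tetracycline-resistance and AmpR promoter hits in the feature table are fragments, most likely backbone remnants rather than functional markers.

The roughly 1.4 kb FbGH30 coding sequence was inserted by Gibson cloning downstream of the T7 promoter, a lac operator and the T7 gene 10 ribosome binding site, and transcription ends at the T7 terminator. A lacI gene on the plasmid supplies lac repressor, so expression stays off until an inducer such as IPTG is added, and it requires a host that provides T7 RNA polymerase. The protein is fused to the backbone's N-terminal His-tag, followed by a thrombin cleavage site, which allows metal-affinity purification and optional removal of the tag. The insert itself is not annotated, but it corresponds to the unannotated gap between the thrombin site and a downstream His-tag fragment. Whether that C-terminal histidine sequence is translated cannot be determined from the record. The sequenced record is 6,741 nt, slightly shorter than the catalogued total of 6,812 bp.

According to the associated publication title, the recombinant enzyme belongs to a set of marine microbial enzymes used to quantify the algal polysaccharide laminarin in marine organic matter.
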