Addgene plasmid #86463: pET28a(+)/FbGH30
Purpose: Expression of the Beta-1,6-Exo-Laminarinase FbGH30 in E.coli
Depositing lab: Jan-Hendrik Hehemann. Depositing organization: Universitaet Bremen. Publication: Accurate quantification of laminarin in marine organic matter with enzymes from marine microbes. Becker S, Scheffel A, Polz MF, Hehemann JH. Appl Environ Microbiol. 2017 Feb 17. pii: AEM.03389-16. doi: 10.1128/AEM.03389-16. PubMed 28213541.
Backbone
  Vector backbone: pET28a(+)
  Backbone manufacturer: EMD Millipore
  Backbone size w/o insert (bp): 5369
  Total vector size (bp): 6812
  Vector type: Bacterial Expression
Growth in bacteria
  Bacterial resistance: Kanamycin, 50 μg/mL
  Growth temperature: 37°C
  Growth strain: DH5alpha
  Copy number: Unknown
Gene/Insert
  Gene/Insert name: FbGH30
  Species: Formosa B
  Insert size (bp): 1443
  GenBank ID: AOR29490.1
  Promoter: T7
  Tag / fusion protein: His-Tag (N terminal on backbone)
  Cloning method: Gibson Cloning
  Sequencing primers: 5′ CTCACAGCATGTACATCTAAAG; 3′ TTAGTTTGGTAATACAATCGTTTG
Terms and licenses: Academic/Nonprofit Terms; Industry Terms: Not Available to Industry
How to cite: pET28a(+)/FbGH30 was a gift from Jan-Hendrik Hehemann (Addgene plasmid # 86463 ; http://n2t.net/addgene:86463 ; RRID:Addgene_86463)
